>Addgene plasmid #56377 | mClover-H2B-C-10 | addgene partial sequence | sequence record 107791 | SV40pA-R 5'-GAAATTTGTGATGCTATTGC-3'
GCTGCATAACAGTTACAACAACAATTGCATTCATTTTATGTTTCAGGTTCAGGGGGAGGTGTGGGAGGTT
TTTTAAAGCAAGTAAAACCTCTACAAATGTGGTATGGCTGATTATGATCAGTTATCTAGATCCGGTGGAT
CCTTACTTAGCGCTGGTGTACTTGGTGATGGCCTTAGTACCCTCGGACACGGCGTGCTTGGCCAACTCCC
CAGGCAGCAGCAGGCGCACGGCCGTCTGGATCTCCCTGGAGGTGATGGTCGAGCGCTTGTTGTAATGCGC
CAGGCGGGAAGCCTCACCTGCGATGCGCTCGAAAATGTCGTTCACAAACGAATTCATGATGCCCATGGCC
TTGGACGAAATGCCGGTGTCAGGGTGGACCTGCTTCAGAACCTTGTACACATAGATGGAATAGCTCTCCT
TGCGGCTGCGCTTGCGCTTCTTGCCGCCTTTCTTCTGCGCCTTAGTCACCGCCTTCTTGGAGCCCTTTTT
CGGGGCGGGAGCAGACTTCGCTGGCTCTGGGCCTCCGGAGCCTCCAGATCTGAGTCCGGACTTGTACAGC
TCGTCCATGCCGAGAGTGATCCCGGCGGCGGTCACGAACTCCAGCAGGACCATGTGATCGCGCTTCTCGT
TGGGGTCTTTGCTCAGCTTGGACTGATGGCTCAGGTAGTGGTTGTCGGGCAGCAGCACGGGGCCGTCGCC
GATGGGGGTGTTCTGCTGGTAGTGGTCGGCGAGCTGCACGCTGCCGTCCTCAACGTTGTGGCGGATCTTG
AAGTTAGCCTTGATGCTGTTCTTCTGCTTGTCGGCCGTGATATAGACGTAGTGGCTGTTGAAGTTGTACT
CCAGCTTGTGCCCCAGGATGTTGCCGTCCTCCTTGAAGTCGATGCCCTTCAGCTCGATGCGGTTCACCAG
GGTGTCGCCCTCGAACTTCACCTCGGCGCGGGTCT
