>Addgene plasmid #56377 | mClover-H2B-C-10 | addgene partial sequence | sequence record 108328 | CMV-F 5'-CGCAAATGGGCGGTAGGCGTG-3'
AGCAGAGCTGGTTTAGTGAACCGTCAGATCCGCTAGCGCTACCGGTCGCCACCATGGTGAGCAAGGGCGA
GGAGCTGTTCACCGGGGTGGTGCCCATCCTGGTCGAGCTGGACGGCGACGTAAACGGCCACAAGTTCAGC
GTCCGCGGCGAGGGCGAGGGCGATGCCACCAACGGCAAGCTGACCCTGAAGTTCATCTGCACCACCGGCA
AGCTGCCCGTGCCCTGGCCCACCCTCGTGACCACCTTCGGCTACGGCGTGGCCTGCTTCAGCCGCTACCC
CGACCACATGAAGCAGCACGACTTCTTCAAGTCCGCCATGCCCGAAGGCTACGTCCAGGAGCGCACCATC
TCTTTCAAGGACGACGGTACCTACAAGACCCGCGCCGAGGTGAAGTTCGAGGGCGACACCCTGGTGAACC
GCATCGAGCTGAAGGGCATCGACTTCAAGGAGGACGGCAACATCCTGGGGCACAAGCTGGAGTACAACTT
CAACAGCCACTACGTCTATATCACGGCCGACAAGCAGAAGAACAGCATCAAGGCTAACTTCAAGATCCGC
CACAACGTTGAGGACGGCAGCGTGCAGCTCGCCGACCACTACCAGCAGAACACCCCCATCGGCGACGGCC
CCGTGCTGCTGCCCGACAACCACTACCTGAGCCATCAGTCCAAGCTGAGCAAAGACCCCAACGAGAAGCG
CGATCACATGGTCCTGCTGGAGTTCGTGACCGCCGCCGGGATCACTCTCGGCATGGACGAGCTGTACAAG
TCCGGACTCAGATCTGGAGGCTCCGGAGGCCCAGAGCCAGCGAAGTCTGCTCCCGCCCCGAAAAAGGGCT
CCAAGA
