[The description below was written by a language model from this plasmid's Addgene catalogue record.]
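Description:
mClover-H2B-C-10 is a mammalian expression plasmid built on the mClover-C1 backbone (about 4.75 kb without the insert), a C1-style fluorescent protein fusion vector. It is maintained as a high-copy plasmid in E. coli under kanamycin selection. It also carries a neomycin resistance marker, so transfected mammalian cells can be selected with G418 to establish stable lines. No feature table accompanies the record, so elements such as the origin of replication are not listed. The use of an SV40 polyA reverse sequencing primer suggests that an SV40 polyadenylation signal lies downstream of the insert.

The payload is human histone H2B, expressed from the CMV promoter for strong constitutive transcription in most mammalian cell types. The green fluorescent protein mClover is supplied by the backbone and sits at the N-terminus of the histone, giving an mClover-H2B fusion. The "10" in the name may indicate a linker length between the two parts, but the record does not say so. The H2B coding sequence carries two recorded amino acid substitutions relative to the reference, D26G and V119I; their functional significance is not described. The cloning method is listed as unknown.

Because H2B is a core nucleosome component, the fusion is incorporated into chromatin and labels the nucleus. The stated purpose is nuclear/histone localization, with excitation at 505 nm and emission at 515 nm. Constructs of this type typically serve as nuclear or chromatin markers in live- or fixed-cell fluorescence imaging, for example to follow chromosomes through mitosis or to identify and segment nuclei.
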