Addgene plasmid #56377: mClover-H2B-C-10
Purpose: Localization: Nucleus/Histones, Excitation: 505, Emission: 515
Depositing lab: Michael Davidson. Depositing organization: Florida State University, Tallahassee.
Backbone
  Vector backbone: mClover-C1
  Backbone size w/o insert (bp): 4750
  Vector type: Mammalian Expression
  Selectable markers: Neomycin (select with G418)
Growth in bacteria
  Bacterial resistance: Kanamycin, 50 μg/mL
  Growth temperature: 37°C
  Growth strain: DH5alpha
  Copy number: High Copy
Gene/Insert
  Gene/Insert name: H2B (alt names: Human Histone H2B; NM_021058.3)
  Species: H. sapiens (human)
  Mutation: D26G and V119I in H2B
  Promoter: CMV
  Tag / fusion protein: mClover (N terminal on backbone)
  Cloning method: Unknown
  Sequencing primers: 5′ CMV-F; 3′ SV40pA-R
Terms and licenses: Academic/Nonprofit Terms; Industry Terms
Depositor comments: . Excitation = 505; Emission = 515
How to cite: mClover-H2B-C-10 was a gift from Michael Davidson (Addgene plasmid # 56377)
